>Addgene plasmid #21207 | CC2 | addgene partial sequence | sequence record 26998 | pENTR-F 5'-CTACAAACTCTTCCTGTTAGTTAG-3'
CTACNGGGCCAATATGATTTTTTTTGACTGATAGTGACCTGTTCGTTGCAACAAATTGATAAGCAATGCT
TTTTTATAATGCCAACTTTGTACAAAAAAGCAGGCTTTAAAGGAACCAATTCAGTCGACTGGATCCGGCG
GAGTTGGAAGCGCGTTACCCGGGTCCAAAATGCCCAAGAAGAAGCCGACGCCCATCCAGCTGAACCCGGC
CCCCGACGGCTCTGCAGTTAACGGGACCAGCTCTGCGGAGACCAACTTGGAGGCCTTTCTTACCCAGAAG
CAGAAGGTGGGAGAACTGAAGGATGACGACTTTGAGAAGATCAGTGAGCTGGGGGCTGGCAATGGCGGTG
TGGTGTTCAAGGTCTCCCACAAGCCTTCTGGCCTGGTCATGGCCAGAAAGCTAATTCATCTGGAGATCAA
ACCCGCAATCCGGAACCAGATCATAAGGGAGCTGCAGGTTCTGCATGAGTGCAACTCTCCGTACATCGTG
GGCTTCTATGGTGCGTTCTACAGCGATGGCGAGATCAGTATCTGCATGGAGCACATGGATGGAGGTTCTC
TGGATCAAGTCCTGAAGAAAGCTGGAAGAATTCCTGAACAAATTTTAGGAAAAGTTAGCATTGCTGTAAT
AAAAGGCCTGACATATNGTGAGGGAGAAGCACAAGATCATGNCNCACAGATGTCAAGCCCTCCAANATCT
ANCTCACTCCCGGNGGGGAAAATCAAGCTCTGTGACTTTGGGGTCAGCGGGCAGCTCATCGACGAGATGG
CNACGACTTCGTGGGCACAGGTCTACTGTCGCANAAGNTCCGGGAATCATTCTTTTGCATCAAACTTGGA
CANGNATTTCTTGTAAAAGGGGTGGGA
