[The description below was written by a language model from this plasmid's Addgene catalogue record.]
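Description:
CC2 is a Gateway entry (subcloning) plasmid built on the Invitrogen pENTR1A backbone, which the record lists as about 2.2 kb without insert. It is maintained in E. coli under kanamycin selection and is recorded as low copy. As an entry vector, pENTR1A provides attL recombination sites flanking the cloning region, so the insert can be moved by LR recombination into destination vectors. It is not itself an expression plasmid, and the record names no promoter driving the insert. No feature table is provided, so individual backbone elements cannot be confirmed beyond what the catalogue fields state.

The insert, about 2.2 kb and cloned between BamHI and EcoRV sites that both remain intact, encodes a fusion of Mek1 (MAP2K1) with ER*, a modified estrogen receptor alpha (Esr1) domain. The species field lists both human and mouse, consistent with the two gene entries, although the record does not spell out which part comes from which species. The Mek1 portion is the R4F variant, described as constitutively active, and the depositor notes that it carries a deletion of a short stretch near the N-terminus (roughly residues 31 to 51). Fusions of this kind are generally used to place an active kinase under ligand control: the hormone-binding domain holds the protein inactive until a ligand such as 4-hydroxytamoxifen is supplied. The specific ER* mutations and the inducing ligand are not stated here. The associated publication concerns how Mek1 affects epidermal growth and differentiation, which suggests the plasmid served as a source for transferring inducible active Mek1 into expression vectors for such studies.
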