Addgene plasmid #21207: CC2
Depositing lab: Paul Khavari. Depositing organization: Stanford University. Publication: Mek1 alters epidermal growth and differentiation. Scholl FA, Dumesic PA, Khavari PA. Cancer Res. 2004 Sep 1;64(17):6035-40 10.1158/0008-5472.CAN-04-0017 PubMed 15342384.
Backbone
  Vector backbone: pENTR1A
  Backbone manufacturer: Invitrogen
  Backbone size w/o insert (bp): 2200
  Vector type: Subclone vector
Growth in bacteria
  Bacterial resistance: Kanamycin, 50 μg/mL
  Growth temperature: 37°C
  Growth strain: DH5alpha
  Copy number: Low Copy
Gene/Insert
  Gene/Insert name: Mek1 (alt names: MAP2K1; ER-{alpha}; Esr1)
  Species: H. sapiens (human), M. musculus (mouse)
  Insert size (bp): 2200
  Mutation: Mek1 R4F fused to ER*, constitutive active
  Entrez Gene: Esr1 (a.k.a. ER, ER-alpha, ERa, ERalpha, ESR, Estr, Estra, Nr3a1); MAP2K1 (a.k.a. CFC3, MAPKK1, MEK1, MEL, MKK1, PRKMK1)
  Cloning method: Restriction Enzyme; 5′ cloning site BamHI (not destroyed); 3′ cloning site EcoRV (not destroyed)
  Sequencing primers: 5′ pENTR-F; 3′ pENTR-R
Terms and licenses: Academic/Nonprofit Terms; Industry Terms: Not Available to Industry
Depositor comments: Constitutive active protein has the following aa sequence deleted - ALQKKLEELELDEQQRKRLE, residues 31 to 51.
How to cite: CC2 was a gift from Paul Khavari (Addgene plasmid # 21207 ; http://n2t.net/addgene:21207 ; RRID:Addgene_21207)
